Addgene plasmid #194139: pLenti6M GLUT3
Purpose: Expresses GLUT3 protein in mammalian cells
Depositing lab: Jun Liu. Depositing organization: Johns Hopkins University and School of Medicine.
Backbone
  Vector backbone: pLenti6M
  Vector type: Mammalian Expression, Lentiviral
Growth in bacteria
  Bacterial resistance: Ampicillin, 100 μg/mL
  Growth temperature: 30°C
  Growth strain: NEB Stable
  Copy number: High Copy
Gene/Insert
  Gene/Insert name: SLC2A3
  Species: H. sapiens (human)
  Entrez Gene: SLC2A3 (a.k.a. GLUT3)
  Cloning method: Restriction Enzyme; 5′ cloning site unknown (unknown if destroyed); 3′ cloning site unknown (unknown if destroyed)
  Sequencing primers: 5′ unknown
Terms and licenses: Academic/Nonprofit Terms; Industry Terms: Not Available to Industry
How to cite: pLenti6M GLUT3 was a gift from Jun Liu (Addgene plasmid # 194139 ; http://n2t.net/addgene:194139 ; RRID:Addgene_194139)
