[The description below was written by a language model from this plasmid's Addgene catalogue record and pLannotate feature annotations shown in this document.]
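Description:
pLenti6M GLUT3 is a third-generation-style, self-inactivating HIV-1 lentiviral transfer plasmid built on the pLenti6M backbone for expressing human GLUT3 (SLC2A3, a facilitative glucose transporter) in mammalian cells. In bacteria it replicates from a high-copy ColE1/pUC-type origin and is selected with ampicillin through the AmpR (β-lactamase) cassette. It also carries an f1 origin and remnants of a pBluescript-type cloning backbone (lac promoter/operator, lacZα and lacI fragments, T3 and T7 promoters). The record lists a recombination-deficient host strain for propagation, as is usual for plasmids carrying repeated LTRs.

The viral genome is transcribed in packaging cells from an RSV promoter fused to a truncated 5' LTR, which makes production Tat-independent. It is followed by the Ψ packaging signal with a gag fragment and by the Rev response element for Rev-dependent nuclear export of the full-length RNA. No cPPT or WPRE is annotated. Downstream, the CMV enhancer/promoter drives the SLC2A3 coding sequence, and a V5 epitope tag lies shortly after it. This arrangement suggests a C-terminal tag for detection, although the record does not confirm that the tag is in frame. A second cassette uses the SV40 early promoter, with the bacterial EM7 promoter, to express blasticidin S deaminase, allowing blasticidin selection of transduced or transfected cells. The genome ends in a ΔU3 3' LTR, which inactivates LTR promoter activity after integration, followed by an SV40 poly(A) signal and SV40 origin. The construct is suited to transient or stable GLUT3 overexpression. The cloning sites used for the insert are not recorded.
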