Features (pLannotate 1.2.2; 29 found; start..end, strand, type, name):
     12..32      -  misc_feature   MCS (fragment): pBluescript multiple cloning site
     42..345     +  enhancer       CMV enhancer: human cytomegalovirus immediate early enhancer
    346..549     +  promoter       CMV promoter: human cytomegalovirus (CMV) immediate early promoter
    653..2140    +  CDS            SLC2A3: GTR3_HUMAN - Also known as GLUT3 From Homo sapiens (Human).
   2172..2213    +  CDS            V5 tag: epitope tag from simian virus 5
   2255..2584    +  promoter       SV40 promoter: SV40 enhancer and early promoter
   2632..2679    +  promoter       EM7 promoter: synthetic bacterial promoter&nbsp
   2698..3096    +  CDS            BSD: blasticidin S deaminase; Aspergillus terreus BSD; confers resistance to blasticidin
   3113..3181    +  CDS            nef (fragment): NEF_HV1Z2 - Experimental evidence at protein level: Swiss-Prot protein existence level 1. Extracellular Nef protein targets CD4(+) T-lymphocytes for apoptosis by interacting with CXCR4 surface receptors. From Human immunodeficiency virus type 1 group M subtype D (isolate Z2/CDC-Z34) (HIV-1).
   3183..3416    +  LTR            3' LTR (ΔU3): self-inactivating 3' long terminal repeat (LTR) from HIV-1
   3488..3609    +  polyA_signal   SV40 poly(A) signal: SV40 polyadenylation signal
   3649..3784    +  rep_origin     SV40 ori: SV40 origin of replication
   3805..3823    -  promoter       T7 promoter: promoter for bacteriophage T7 RNA polymerase
   3831..3986    +  CDS            lacZα (fragment): LacZα fragment of β-galactosidase; lacZ fragment
   3991..4419    +  rep_origin     f1 ori (sequence partly withheld): f1 bacteriophage origin of replication; arrow indicates direction of (+) strand synthesis
   4472..4576    +  promoter       AmpR promoter: bla
   4577..5437    +  CDS            AmpR: β-lactamase; bla; confers resistance to ampicillin, carbenicillin, and related antibiotics
   5608..6196    +  rep_origin     ori: high-copy-number ColE1/pMB1/pBR322/pUC origin of replication
   6379..6471    +  CDS            lacI (fragment): lac repressor; lacI; The lac repressor binds to the lac operator to inhibit transcription in E. coli. This inhibition can be relieved by adding lactose or isopropyl-β-D-thiogalactopyranoside (IPTG).
   6484..6505    +  protein_bind   CAP binding site: CAP binding activates transcription in the presence of cAMP. E. coli catabolite activator protein
   6520..6550    +  promoter       lac promoter: promoter for the E. coli lac operon
   6558..6574    +  protein_bind   lac operator: The lac repressor binds to the lac operator to inhibit transcription in E. coli. This inhibition can be relieved by adding lactose or isopropyl-β-D-thiogalactopyranoside (IPTG). lac repressor encoded by lacI
   6619..6637    +  promoter       T3 promoter: promoter for bacteriophage T3 RNA polymerase
   6665..6891    +  promoter       RSV promoter: Rous sarcoma virus enhancer/promoter
   6892..7072    +  LTR            5' LTR (truncated): truncated 5' long terminal repeat (LTR) from HIV-1
   7119..7244    +  misc_feature   HIV-1 Ψ: packaging signal of human immunodeficiency virus type 1
   7228..7591    +  CDS            HIV-1 gag (fragment): gag protein from human immunodeficiency virus 1; gag
   7737..7970    +  misc_feature   RRE: The Rev response element (RRE) of HIV-1 allows for Rev-dependent mRNA export from the nucleus to the cytoplasm.
   8347..11      +  CDS            Rev (fragment) (across the origin): human immunodeficiency virus 1 (HIV-1) Rev protein; rev; enhances nuclear export of unspliced and incompletely spliced viral mRNAs
>Addgene plasmid #194139 | pLenti6M GLUT3 | addgene full sequence | sequence record 380682 | Addgene NGS Result
GTGAACGGATCTCGACGGTATCGATAAGCTTGGGAGTTCCGCGTTACATAACTTACGGTAAATGGCCCGC
CTGGCTGACCGCCCAACGACCCCCGCCCATTGACGTCAATAATGACGTATGTTCCCATAGTAACGCCAAT
AGGGACTTTCCATTGACGTCAATGGGTGGAGTATTTACGGTAAACTGCCCACTTGGCAGTACATCAAGTG
TATCATATGCCAAGTACGCCCCCTATTGACGTCAATGACGGTAAATGGCCCGCCTGGCATTATGCCCAGT
ACATGACCTTATGGGACTTTCCTACTTGGCAGTACATCTACGTATTAGTCATCGCTATTACCATGGTGAT
GCGGTTTTGGCAGTACATCAATGGGCGTGGATAGCGGTTTGACTCACGGGGATTTCCAAGTCTCCACCCC
ATTGACGTCAATGGGAGTTTGTTTTGGCACCAAAATCAACGGGACTTTCCAAAATGTCGTAACAACTCCG
CCCCATTGACGCAAATGGGCGGTAGGCGTGTACGGTGGGAGGTCTATATAAGCAGAGCTCGTTTAGTGAA
CCGTCAGATCGCCTGGAGACGCCATCCACGCTGTTTTGACCTCCATAGAAGACACCGACTCTAGAGGATC
CACTAGTTAACTGCAGGCCACCATGGGGACACAGAAGGTCACCCCAGCTCTGATATTTGCCATCACAGTT
GCTACAATCGGCTCTTTCCAATTTGGCTACAACACTGGGGTCATCAATGCTCCTGAGAAGATCATAAAGG
AATTTATCAATAAAACTTTGACGGACAAGGGAAATGCCCCACCCTCTGAGGTGCTGCTCACGTCTCTCTG
GTCCTTGTCTGTGGCCATATTTTCCGTCGGGGGTATGATCGGCTCCTTTTCCGTCGGACTCTTCGTCAAC
CGCTTTGGCAGGCGCAATTCAATGCTGATTGTCAACCTGTTGGCTGTCACTGGTGGCTGCTTTATGGGAC
TGTGTAAAGTAGCTAAGTCGGTTGAAATGCTGATCCTGGGTCGCTTGGTTATTGGCCTCTTCTGCGGACT
CTGCACAGGTTTTGTGCCCATGTACATTGGAGAGATCTCGCCTACTGCCCTGCGGGGTGCCTTTGGCACT
CTCAACCAGCTGGGCATCGTTGTTGGAATTCTGGTGGCCCAGATCTTTGGTCTGGAATTCATCCTTGGGT
CTGAAGAGCTATGGCCGCTGCTACTGGGTTTTACCATCCTTCCTGCTATCCTACAAAGTGCAGCCCTTCC
ATTTTGCCCTGAAAGTCCCAGATTTTTGCTCATTAACAGAAAAGAAGAGGAGAATGCTAAGCAGATCCTC
CAGCGGTTGTGGGGCACCCAGGATGTATCCCAAGACATCCAGGAGATGAAAGATGAGAGTGCAAGGATGT
CACAAGAAAAGCAAGTCACCGTGCTAGAGCTCTTTAGAGTGTCCAGCTACCGACAGCCCATCATCATTTC
CATTGTGCTCCAGCTCTCTCAGCAGCTCTCTGGGATCAATGCTGTGTTCTATTACTCAACAGGAATCTTC
AAGGATGCAGGTGTTCAAGAGCCCATCTATGCCACCATCGGCGCGGGTGTGGTTAATACTATCTTCACTG
TAGTTTCTCTATTTCTGGTGGAAAGGGCAGGAAGAAGGACTCTGCATATGATAGGCCTTGGAGGGATGGC
TTTTTGTTCCACGCTCATGACTGTTTCTTTGTTATTAAAGGATAACTATAATGGGATGAGCTTTGTCTGT
ATTGGGGCTATCTTGGTCTTTGTAGCCTTCTTTGAAATTGGACCAGGCCCCATTCCCTGGTTTATTGTGG
CCGAACTCTTCAGCCAGGGCCCCCGCCCAGCTGCGATGGCAGTGGCCGGCTGCTCCAACTGGACCTCCAA
CTTCCTAGTCGGATTGCTCTTCCCCTCCGCTGCTCACTATTTAGGAGCCTACGTTTTTATTATCTTCACC
GGCTTCCTCATTACCTTCTTGGCTTTTACCTTCTTCAAAGTCCCTGAGACCCGTGGCAGGACTTTTGAGG
ATATCACACGGGCCTTTGAAGGGCAGGCACACGGTGCAGATAGATCTGGAAAGGACGGCGTCATGGAGAT
GAACAGCATCGAGCCTGCTAAGGAGACCACCACCAATGTCTAACTCGAGTCTAGAGGGCCCGCGGTTCGA
AGGTAAGCCTATCCCTAACCCTCTCCTCGGTCTCGATTCTACGCGTACCGGTTAGTAATGAGTTTGGAAT
TAATTCTGTGGAATGTGTGTCAGTTAGGGTGTGGAAAGTCCCCAGGCTCCCCAGCAGGCAGAAGTATGCA
AAGCATGCATCTCAATTAGTCAGCAACCAGGTGTGGAAAGTCCCCAGGCTCCCCAGCAGGCAGAAGTATG
CAAAGCATGCATCTCAATTAGTCAGCAACCATAGTCCCGCCCCTAACTCCGCCCATCCCGCCCCTAACTC
CGCCCAGTTCCGCCCATTCTCCGCCCCATGGCTGACTAATTTTTTTTATTTATGCAGAGGCCGAGGCCGC
CTCTGCCTCTGAGCTATTCCAGAAGTAGTGAGGAGGCTTTTTTGGAGGCCTAGGCTTTTGCAAAAAGCTC
CCGGGAGCTTGTATATCCATTTTCGGATCTGATCAGCACGTGTTGACAATTAATCATCGGCATAGTATAT
CGGCATAGTATAATACGACAAGGTGAGGAACTAAACCATGGCCAAGCCTTTGTCTCAAGAAGAATCCACC
CTCATTGAAAGAGCAACGGCTACAATCAACAGCATCCCCATCTCTGAAGACTACAGCGTCGCCAGCGCAG
CTCTCTCTAGCGACGGCCGCATCTTCACTGGTGTCAATGTATATCATTTTACTGGGGGACCTTGTGCAGA
ACTCGTGGTGCTGGGCACTGCTGCTGCTGCGGCAGCTGGCAACCTGACTTGTATCGTCGCGATCGGAAAT
GAGAACAGGGGCATCTTGAGCCCCTGCGGACGGTGCCGACAGGTGCTTCTCGATCTGCATCCTGGGATCA
AAGCCATAGTGAAGGACAGTGATGGACAGCCGACGGCAGTTGGGATTCGTGAATTGCTGCCCTCTGGTTA
TGTGTGGGAGGGCTAAGCACAATTCGAGCTCGGTACCTTTAAGACCAATGACTTACAAGGCAGCTGTAGA
TCTTAGCCACTTTTTAAAAGAAAAGGGGGGACTGGAAGGGCTAATTCACTCCCAACGAAGACAAGATCTG
CTTTTTGCTTGTACTGGGTCTCTCTGGTTAGACCAGATCTGAGCCTGGGAGCTCTCTGGCTAACTAGGGA
ACCCACTGCTTAAGCCTCAATAAAGCTTGCCTTGAGTGCTTCAAGTAGTGTGTGCCCGTCTGTTGTGTGA
CTCTGGTAACTAGAGATCCCTCAGACCCTTTTAGTCAGTGTGGAAAATCTCTAGCAGTAGTAGTTCATGT
CATCTTATTATTCAGTATTTATAACTTGCAAAGAAATGAATATCAGAGAGTGAGAGGAACTTGTTTATTG
CAGCTTATAATGGTTACAAATAAAGCAATAGCATCACAAATTTCACAAATAAAGCATTTTTTTCACTGCA
TTCTAGTTGTGGTTTGTCCAAACTCATCAATGTATCTTATCATGTCTGGCTCTAGCTATCCCGCCCCTAA
CTCCGCCCATCCCGCCCCTAACTCCGCCCAGTTCCGCCCATTCTCCGCCCCATGGCTGACTAATTTTTTT
TATTTATGCAGAGGCCGAGGCCGCCTCGGCCTCTGAGCTATTCCAGAAGTAGTGAGGAGGCTTTTTTGGA
GGCCTAGGGACGTACCCAATTCGCCCTATAGTGAGTCGTATTACGCGCGCTCACTGGCCGTCGTTTTACA
ACGTCGTGACTGGGAAAACCCTGGCGTTACCCAACTTAATCGCCTTGCAGCACATCCCCCTTTCGCCAGC
TGGCGTAATAGCGAAGAGGCCCGCACCGATCGCCCTTCCCAACAGTTGCGCAGCCTGAATGGCGAATGGG
[124 nt withheld, positions 3991-4114]
C
[91 nt withheld, positions 4116-4206]
A
[49 nt withheld, positions 4208-4256]
CCTTTGACGTTGGAGTCCACGTTCTTT
[37 nt withheld, positions 4284-4320]
ACCCTATCTCGGTCTATTCTTTTGATTTATAAGGGATTTTGCCGATTTCGGCCTATTGGTTAAAAAATGA
GCTGATTTAACAAAAATTTAACGCGAATTTTAACAAAATATTAACGCTTACAATTTAGGTGGCACTTTTC
GGGGAAATGTGCGCGGAACCCCTATTTGTTTATTTTTCTAAATACATTCAAATATGTATCCGCTCATGAG
ACAATAACCCTGATAAATGCTTCAATAATATTGAAAAAGGAAGAGTATGAGTATTCAACATTTCCGTGTC
GCCCTTATTCCCTTTTTTGCGGCATTTTGCCTTCCTGTTTTTGCTCACCCAGAAACGCTGGTGAAAGTAA
AAGATGCTGAAGATCAGTTGGGTGCACGAGTGGGTTACATCGAACTGGATCTCAACAGCGGTAAGATCCT
TGAGAGTTTTCGCCCCGAAGAACGTTTTCCAATGATGAGCACTTTTAAAGTTCTGCTATGTGGCGCGGTA
TTATCCCGTATTGACGCCGGGCAAGAGCAACTCGGTCGCCGCATACACTATTCTCAGAATGACTTGGTTG
AGTACTCACCAGTCACAGAAAAGCATCTTACGGATGGCATGACAGTAAGAGAATTATGCAGTGCTGCCAT
AACCATGAGTGATAACACTGCGGCCAACTTACTTCTGACAACGATCGGAGGACCGAAGGAGCTAACCGCT
TTTTTGCACAACATGGGGGATCATGTAACTCGCCTTGATCGTTGGGAACCGGAGCTGAATGAAGCCATAC
CAAACGACGAGCGTGACACCACGATGCCTGTAGCAATGGCAACAACGTTGCGCAAACTATTAACTGGCGA
ACTACTTACTCTAGCTTCCCGGCAACAATTAATAGACTGGATGGAGGCGGATAAAGTTGCAGGACCACTT
CTGCGCTCGGCCCTTCCGGCTGGCTGGTTTATTGCTGATAAATCTGGAGCCGGTGAGCGTGGGTCTCGCG
GTATCATTGCAGCACTGGGGCCAGATGGTAAGCCCTCCCGTATCGTAGTTATCTACACGACGGGGAGTCA
GGCAACTATGGATGAACGAAATAGACAGATCGCTGAGATAGGTGCCTCACTGATTAAGCATTGGTAACTG
TCAGACCAAGTTTACTCATATATACTTTAGATTGATTTAAAACTTCATTTTTAATTTAAAAGGATCTAGG
TGAAGATCCTTTTTGATAATCTCATGACCAAAATCCCTTAACGTGAGTTTTCGTTCCACTGAGCGTCAGA
CCCCGTAGAAAAGATCAAAGGATCTTCTTGAGATCCTTTTTTTCTGCGCGTAATCTGCTGCTTGCAAACA
AAAAAACCACCGCTACCAGCGGTGGTTTGTTTGCCGGATCAAGAGCTACCAACTCTTTTTCCGAAGGTAA
CTGGCTTCAGCAGAGCGCAGATACCAAATACTGTTCTTCTAGTGTAGCCGTAGTTAGGCCACCACTTCAA
GAACTCTGTAGCACCGCCTACATACCTCGCTCTGCTAATCCTGTTACCAGTGGCTGCTGCCAGTGGCGAT
AAGTCGTGTCTTACCGGGTTGGACTCAAGACGATAGTTACCGGATAAGGCGCAGCGGTCGGGCTGAACGG
GGGGTTCGTGCACACAGCCCAGCTTGGAGCGAACGACCTACACCGAACTGAGATACCTACAGCGTGAGCT
ATGAGAAAGCGCCACGCTTCCCGAAGGGAGAAAGGCGGACAGGTATCCGGTAAGCGGCAGGGTCGGAACA
GGAGAGCGCACGAGGGAGCTTCCAGGGGGAAACGCCTGGTATCTTTATAGTCCTGTCGGGTTTCGCCACC
TCTGACTTGAGCGTCGATTTTTGTGATGCTCGTCAGGGGGGCGGAGCCTATGGAAAAACGCCAGCAACGC
GGCCTTTTTACGGTTCCTGGCCTTTTGCTGGCCTTTTGCTCACATGTTCTTTCCTGCGTTATCCCCTGAT
TCTGTGGATAACCGTATTACCGCCTTTGAGTGAGCTGATACCGCTCGCCGCAGCCGAACGACCGAGCGCA
GCGAGTCAGTGAGCGAGGAAGCGGAAGAGCGCCCAATACGCAAACCGCCTCTCCCCGCGCGTTGGCCGAT
TCATTAATGCAGCTGGCACGACAGGTTTCCCGACTGGAAAGCGGGCAGTGAGCGCAACGCAATTAATGTG
AGTTAGCTCACTCATTAGGCACCCCAGGCTTTACACTTTATGCTTCCGGCTCGTATGTTGTGTGGAATTG
TGAGCGGATAACAATTTCACACAGGAAACAGCTATGACCATGATTACGCCAAGCGCGCAATTAACCCTCA
CTAAAGGGAACAAAAGCTGGAGCTGCAAGCTTAATGTAGTCTTATGCAATACTCTTGTAGTCTTGCAACA
TGGTAACGATGAGTTAGCAACATGCCTTACAAGGAGAGAAAAAGCACCGTGCATGCCGATTGGTGGAAGT
AAGGTGGTACGATCGTGCCTTATTAGGAAGGCAACAGACGGGTCTGACATGGATTGGACGAACCACTGAA
TTGCCGCATTGCAGAGATATTGTATTTAAGTGCCTAGCTCGATACATAAACGGGTCTCTCTGGTTAGACC
AGATCTGAGCCTGGGAGCTCTCTGGCTAACTAGGGAACCCACTGCTTAAGCCTCAATAAAGCTTGCCTTG
AGTGCTTCAAGTAGTGTGTGCCCGTCTGTTGTGTGACTCTGGTAACTAGAGATCCCTCAGACCCTTTTAG
TCAGTGTGGAAAATCTCTAGCAGTGGCGCCCGAACAGGGACTTGAAAGCGAAAGGGAAACCAGAGGAGCT
CTCTCGACGCAGGACTCGGCTTGCTGAAGCGCGCACGGCAAGAGGCGAGGGGCGGCGACTGGTGAGTACG
CCAAAAATTTTGACTAGCGGAGGCTAGAAGGAGAGAGATGGGTGCGAGAGCGTCAGTATTAAGCGGGGGA
GAATTAGATCGCGATGGGAAAAAATTCGGTTAAGGCCAGGGGGAAAGAAAAAATATAAATTAAAACATAT
AGTATGGGCAAGCAGGGAGCTAGAACGATTCGCAGTTAATCCTGGCCTGTTAGAAACATCAGAAGGCTGT
AGACAAATACTGGGACAGCTACAACCATCCCTTCAGACAGGATCAGAAGAACTTAGATCATTATATAATA
CAGTAGCAACCCTCTATTGTGTGCATCAAAGGATAGAGATAAAAGACACCAAGGAAGCTTTAGACAAGAT
AGAGGAAGAGCAAAACAAAAGTAAGACCACCGCACAGCAAGCGGCCGCTGATCTTCAGACCTGGAGGAGG
AGATATGAGGGACAATTGGAGAAGTGAATTATATAAATATAAAGTAGTAAAAATTGAACCATTAGGAGTA
GCACCCACCAAGGCAAAGAGAAGAGTGGTGCAGAGAGAAAAAAGAGCAGTGGGAATAGGAGCTTTGTTCC
TTGGGTTCTTGGGAGCAGCAGGAAGCACTATGGGCGCAGCGTCAATGACGCTGACGGTACAGGCCAGACA
ATTATTGTCTGGTATAGTGCAGCAGCAGAACAATTTGCTGAGGGCTATTGAGGCGCAACAGCATCTGTTG
CAACTCACAGTCTGGGGCATCAAGCAGCTCCAGGCAAGAATCCTGGCTGTGGAAAGATACCTAAAGGATC
AACAGCTCCTGGGGATTTGGGGTTGCTCTGGAAAACTCATTTGCACCACTGCTGTGCCTTGGAATGCTAG
TTGGAGTAATAAATCTCTGGAACAGATTTGGAATCACACGACCTGGATGGAGTGGGACAGAGAAATTAAC
AATTACACAAGCTTAATACACTCCTTAATTGAAGAATCGCAAAACCAGCAAGAAAAGAATGAACAAGAAT
TATTGGAATTAGATAAATGGGCAAGTTTGTGGAATTGGTTTAACATAACAAATTGGCTGTGGTATATAAA
ATTATTCATAATGATAGTAGGAGGCTTGGTAGGTTTAAGAATAGTTTTTGCTGTACTTTCTATAGTGAAT
AGAGTTAGGCAGGGATATTCACCATTATCGTTTCAGACCCACCTCCCAACCCCGAGGGGACCCGACAGGC
CCGAAGGAATAGAAGAAGAAGGTGGAGAGAGAGACAGAGACAGATCCATTCGATTA
